>Addgene plasmid #142506 | TFORF0272 | addgene full sequence | sequence record 391462 | Addgene NGS Result
TTAATGTAGTCTTATGCAATACTCTTGTAGTCTTGCAACATGGTAACGATGAGTTAGCAACATGCCTTAC
AAGGAGAGAAAAAGCACCGTGCATGCCGATTGGTGGAAGTAAGGTGGTACGATCGTGCCTTATTAGGAAG
GCAACAGACGGGTCTGACATGGATTGGACGAACCACTGAATTGCCGCATTGCAGAGATATTGTATTTAAG
TGCCTAGCTCGATACATAAACGGGTCTCTCTGGTTAGACCAGATCTGAGCCTGGGAGCTCTCTGGCTAAC
TAGGGAACCCACTGCTTAAGCCTCAATAAAGCTTGCCTTGAGTGCTTCAAGTAGTGTGTGCCCGTCTGTT
GTGTGACTCTGGTAACTAGAGATCCCTCAGACCCTTTTAGTCAGTGTGGAAAATCTCTAGCAGTGGCGCC
CGAACAGGGACTTGAAAGCGAAAGGGAAACCAGAGGAGCTCTCTCGACGCAGGACTCGGCTTGCTGAAGC
GCGCACGGCAAGAGGCGAGGGGCGGCGACTGGTGAGTACGCCAAAAATTTTGACTAGCGGAGGCTAGAAG
GAGAGAGATGGGTGCGAGAGCGTCAGTATTAAGCGGGGGAGAATTAGATCGCGATGGGAAAAAATTCGGT
TAAGGCCAGGGGGAAAGAAAAAATATAAATTAAAACATATAGTATGGGCAAGCAGGGAGCTAGAACGATT
CGCAGTTAATCCTGGCCTGTTAGAAACATCAGAAGGCTGTAGACAAATACTGGGACAGCTACAACCATCC
CTTCAGACAGGATCAGAAGAACTTAGATCATTATATAATACAGTAGCAACCCTCTATTGTGTGCATCAAA
GGATAGAGATAAAAGACACCAAGGAAGCTTTAGACAAGATAGAGGAAGAGCAAAACAAAAGTAAGACCAC
CGCACAGCAAGCGGCCGCTGATCTTCAGACCTGGAGGAGGAGATATGAGGGACAATTGGAGAAGTGAATT
ATATAAATATAAAGTAGTAAAAATTGAACCATTAGGAGTAGCACCCACCAAGGCAAAGAGAAGAGTGGTG
CAGAGAGAAAAAAGAGCAGTGGGAATAGGAGCTTTGTTCCTTGGGTTCTTGGGAGCAGCAGGAAGCACTA
TGGGCGCAGCGTCAATGACGCTGACGGTACAGGCCAGACAATTATTGTCTGGTATAGTGCAGCAGCAGAA
CAATTTGCTGAGGGCTATTGAGGCGCAACAGCATCTGTTGCAACTCACAGTCTGGGGCATCAAGCAGCTC
CAGGCAAGAATCCTGGCTGTGGAAAGATACCTAAAGGATCAACAGCTCCTGGGGATTTGGGGTTGCTCTG
GAAAACTCATTTGCACCACTGCTGTGCCTTGGAATGCTAGTTGGAGTAATAAATCTCTGGAACAGATTTG
GAATCACACGACCTGGATGGAGTGGGACAGAGAAATTAACAATTACACAAGCTTAATACACTCCTTAATT
GAAGAATCGCAAAACCAGCAAGAAAAGAATGAACAAGAATTATTGGAATTAGATAAATGGGCAAGTTTGT
GGAATTGGTTTAACATAACAAATTGGCTGTGGTATATAAAATTATTCATAATGATAGTAGGAGGCTTGGT
AGGTTTAAGAATAGTTTTTGCTGTACTTTCTATAGTGAATAGAGTTAGGCAGGGATATTCACCATTATCG
TTTCAGACCCACCTCCCAACCCCGAGGGGACCCATGCATTGCATCTCAATTAGTCAGCAACCAGGTGTGG
AAAGTCCCCAGGCTCCCCAGCAGGCAGAAGTATGCAAAGCATGCGTCTCAATTAGTCAGCAACCATAGTC
CCGCCCCTAACTCCGCCCATCCCGCCCCTAACTCCGCCCAGTTCCGCCCATTCTCCGCCCCATGGCTGAC
TAATTTTTTTTATTTATGCAGAGGCCGAGGCCGCCTCGGCCTCTGAGCTATTCCAGAAGTAGTGAGGAGG
CTTTTTTGGAGGCCTAGGCTTTTGCAAAAAGCTTTCTAGAGGTACCACCGGAGCTTACCATGACCGAGTA
CAAGCCCACGGTGCGCCTCGCCACCCGCGACGACGTCCCCAGGGCCGTACGCACCCTCGCCGCCGCGTTC
GCCGACTACCCCGCCACGCGCCACACCGTCGATCCGGACCGCCACATCGAGCGGGTCACCGAGCTGCAAG
AACTCTTCCTCACGCGCGTCGGGCTCGACATCGGCAAGGTGTGGGTCGCGGACGACGGCGCCGCCGTGGC
GGTCTGGACCACGCCGGAGAGCGTCGAAGCGGGGGCGGTGTTCGCCGAGATCGGCCCGCGCATGGCCGAG
TTGAGCGGTTCCCGGCTGGCCGCGCAGCAACAGATGGAAGGCCTCCTGGCGCCGCACCGGCCCAAGGAGC
CCGCGTGGTTCCTGGCCACCGTCGGCGTCTCGCCCGACCACCAGGGCAAGGGTCTGGGCAGCGCCGTCGT
GCTCCCCGGAGTGGAGGCGGCCGAGCGCGCCGGGGTGCCCGCCTTCCTGGAGACCTCCGCGCCCCGCAAC
CTCCCCTTCTACGAGCGGCTCGGCTTCACCGTCACCGCCGACGTCGAGGTGCCCGAAGGACCGCGCACCT
GGTGCATGACCCGCAAGCCCGGTGCCAGTTAACGAATTCTAGATCTTGAGACAAATGGCAGTATTCATCC
ACAATTTTAAAAGAAAAGGGGGGATTGGGGGGTACAGTGCAGGGGAAAGAATAGTAGACATAATAGCAAC
AGACATACAAACTAAAGAATTACAAAAACAAATTACAAAAATTCAAAATTTTCGGGTTTATTACAGGGAC
AGCAGAGATCCACTTTGGCGCCGGCTCGAGGCCTGCAGGTGCAAAGATGGATAAAGTTTTAAACAGAGAG
GAATCTTTGCAGCTAATGGACCTTCTAGGTCTTGAAAGGAGTGGGAATTGGCTCCGGTGCCCGTCAGTGG
GCAGAGCGCACATCGCCCACAGTCCCCGAGAAGTTGGGGGGAGGGGTCGGCAATTGAACCGGTGCCTAGA
GAAGGTGGCGCGGGGTAAACTGGGAAAGTGATGTCGTGTACTGGCTCCGCCTTTTTCCCGAGGGTGGGGG
AGAACCGTATATAAGTGCAGTAGTCGCCGTGAACGTTCTTTTTCGCAACGGGTTTGCCGCCAGAACACAG
GTAAGTGCCGTGTGTGGTTCCCGCGGGCCTGGCCTCTTTACGGGTTATGGCCCTTGCGTGCCTTGAATTA
CTTCCACCTGGCTGCAGTACGTGATTCTTGATCCCGAGCTTCGGGTTGGAAGTGGGTGGGAGAGTTCGAG
GCCTTGCGCTTAAGGAGCCCCTTCGCCTCGTGCTTGAGTTGAGGCCTGGCCTGGGCGCTGGGGCCGCCGC
GTGCGAATCTGGTGGCACCTTCGCGCCTGTCTCGCTGCTTTCGATAAGTCTCTAGCCATTTAAAATTTTT
GATGACCTGCTGCGACGCTTTTTTTCTGGCAAGATAGTCTTGTAAATGCGGGCCAAGATCTGCACACTGG
TATTTCGGTTTTTGGGGCCGCGGGCGGCGACGGGGCCCGTGCGTCCCAGCGCACATGTTCGGCGAGGCGG
GGCCTGCGAGCGCGGCCACCGAGAATCGGACGGGGGTAGTCTCAAGCTGGCCGGCCTGCTCTGGTGCCTG
GCCTCGCGCCGCCGTGTATCGCCCCGCCCTGGGCGGCAAGGCTGGCCCGGTCGGCACCAGTTGCGTGAGC
GGAAAGATGGCCGCTTCCCGGCCCTGCTGCAGGGAGCTCAAAATGGAGGACGCGGCGCTCGGGAGAGCGG
GCGGGTGAGTCACCCACACAAAGGAAAAGGGCCTTTCCGTCCTCAGCCGTCGCTTCATGTGACTCCACGG
AGTACCGGGCGCCGTCCAGGCACCTCGATTAGTTCTCGAGCTTTTGGAGTACGTCGTCTTTAGGTTGGGG
GGAGGGGTTTTATGCGATGGAGTTTCCCCACACTGAGTGGGTGGAGACTGAAGTTAGGCCAGCTTGGCAC
TTGATGTAATTCTCCTTGGAATTTGCCCTTTTTGAGTTTGGATCTTGGTTCATTCTCAAGCCTCAGACAG
TGGTTCAAAGTTTTTTTCTTCCATTTCAGGTGTCGTGAGGCTAGCACCGCCACCATGTACAAAGAGACCG
TCTACTCCGCCTTCAATCTGCTCATGCATTACCCACCCCCCTCGGGAGCAGGGCAGCACCCCCAGCCGCA
GCCCCCGCTGCACAAGGCCAATCAGCCCCCCCACGGTGTCCCCCAACTCTCTCTCTACGAACATTTCAAC
AGCCCACATCCCACCCCTGCACCTGCGGACATCAGCCAGAAGCAAGTTCACAGGCCTCTGCAGACCCCTG
ACCTCTCTGGCTTCTACTCCCTGACCTCAGGCAGCATGGGGCAGCTCCCCCACACTGTGAGCTGGTTCAC
CCACCCATCCTTGATGCTAGGTTCTGGTGTACCTGGTCACCCAGCAGCCATCCCCCACCCGGCCATTGTG
CCCCCCTCAGGGAAGCAGGAGCTGCAGCCCTTCGACCGCAACCTGAAGACACAAGCAGAGTCCAAGGCAG
AGAAGGAGGCCAAGAAGCCAACCATCAAGAAGCCCCTCAATGCCTTCATGCTGTACATGAAGGAGATGAG
AGCCAAGGTCATTGCAGAGTGCACACTTAAGGAGAGCGCTGCCATCAACCAGATCCTGGGCCGCAGGTGG
CACGCGCTGTCGCGAGAAGAGCAGGCCAAGTACTATGAGCTGGCCCGCAAGGAGAGGCAGCTGCACATGC
AGCTATACCCAGGCTGGTCAGCGCGGGACAACTACGGGAAGAAGAAGAGGCGGTCGAGGGAAAAGCACCA
AGAATCCACCACAGACCCTGGCTCGCCTAAGAAATGCCGTGCTCGCTTTGGCCTCAACCAGCAGACGGAT
TGGTGTGGTCCGTGCAGATAGTAATGAACTAGTCCGTAACTTGAAAGTATTTCGATTTCTTGGCTTTATA
TATCTTGTGGAAAGGACGAACGCATACACGTTTAGGCCGCTACACGCGTTAAGTCGACAATCAACCTCTG
GATTACAAAATTTGTGAAAGATTGACTGGTATTCTTAACTATGTTGCTCCTTTTACGCTATGTGGATACG
CTGCTTTAATGCCTTTGTATCATGCTATTGCTTCCCGTATGGCTTTCATTTTCTCCTCCTTGTATAAATC
CTGGTTGCTGTCTCTTTATGAGGAGTTGTGGCCCGTTGTCAGGCAACGTGGCGTGGTGTGCACTGTGTTT
GCTGACGCAACCCCCACTGGTTGGGGCATTGCCACCACCTGTCAGCTCCTTTCCGGGACTTTCGCTTTCC
CCCTCCCTATTGCCACGGCGGAACTCATCGCCGCCTGCCTTGCCCGCTGCTGGACAGGGGCTCGGCTGTT
GGGCACTGACAATTCCGTGGTGTTGTCGGGGAAATCATCGTCCTTTCCTTGGCTGCTCGCCTGTGTTGCC
ACCTGGATTCTGCGCGGGACGTCCTTCTGCTACGTCCCTTCGGCCCTCAATCCAGCGGACCTTCCTTCCC
GCGGCCTGCTGCCGGCTCTGCGGCCTCTTCCGCGTCTTCGCCTTCGCCCTCAGACGAGTCGGATCTCCCT
TTGGGCCGCCTCCCCGCGTCGACTTTAAGACCAATGACTTACAAGGCAGCTGTAGATCTTAGCCACTTTT
TAAAAGAAAAGGGGGGACTGGAAGGGCTAATTCACTCCCAACGAAGACAAGATCTGCTTTTTGCTTGTAC
TGGGTCTCTCTGGTTAGACCAGATCTGAGCCTGGGAGCTCTCTGGCTAACTAGGGAACCCACTGCTTAAG
CCTCAATAAAGCTTGCCTTGAGTGCTTCAAGTAGTGTGTGCCCGTCTGTTGTGTGACTCTGGTAACTAGA
GATCCCTCAGACCCTTTTAGTCAGTGTGGAAAATCTCTAGCAGTACGTATAGTAGTTCATGTCATCTTAT
TATTCAGTATTTATAACTTGCAAAGAAATGAATATCAGAGAGTGAGAGGAACTTGTTTATTGCAGCTTAT
AATGGTTACAAATAAAGCAATAGCATCACAAATTTCACAAATAAAGCATTTTTTTCACTGCATTCTAGTT
GTGGTTTGTCCAAACTCATCAATGTATCTTATCATGTCTGGCTCTAGCTATCCCGCCCCTAACTCCGCCC
ATCCCGCCCCTAACTCCGCCCAGTTCCGCCCATTCTCCGCCCCATGGCTGACTAATTTTTTTTATTTATG
CAGAGGCCGAGGCCGCCTCGGCCTCTGAGCTATTCCAGAAGTAGTGAGGAGGCTTTTTTGGAGGCCTAGG
GACGTACCCAATTCGCCCTATAGTGAGTCGTATTACGCGCGCTCACTGGCCGTCGTTTTACAACGTCGTG
ACTGGGAAAACCCTGGCGTTACCCAACTTAATCGCCTTGCAGCACATCCCCCTTTCGCCAGCTGGCGTAA
TAGCGAAGAGGCCCGCACCGATCGCCCTTCCCAACAGTTGCGCAGCCTGAATGGCGAATGGG
[124 nt withheld, positions 6503-6626]
C
[91 nt withheld, positions 6628-6718]
A
[49 nt withheld, positions 6720-6768]
CCTTTGACGTTGGAGTCCACGTTCTTT
[37 nt withheld, positions 6796-6832]
ACCCTATCTCGGTCTATTCTTTTGATTTATAAGGGATTTTGCCGATTTCGGCCTATTGGTTAAAAAATGA
GCTGATTTAACAAAAATTTAACGCGAATTTTAACAAAATATTAACGCTTACAATTTAGGTGGCACTTTTC
GGGGAAATGTGCGCGGAACCCCTATTTGTTTATTTTTCTAAATACATTCAAATATGTATCCGCTCATGAG
ACAATAACCCTGATAAATGCTTCAATAATATTGAAAAAGGAAGAGTATGAGTATTCAACATTTCCGTGTC
GCCCTTATTCCCTTTTTTGCGGCATTTTGCCTTCCTGTTTTTGCTCACCCAGAAACGCTGGTGAAAGTAA
AAGATGCTGAAGATCAGTTGGGTGCACGAGTGGGTTACATCGAACTGGATCTCAACAGCGGTAAGATCCT
TGAGAGTTTTCGCCCCGAAGAACGTTTTCCAATGATGAGCACTTTTAAAGTTCTGCTATGTGGCGCGGTA
TTATCCCGTATTGACGCCGGGCAAGAGCAACTCGGTCGCCGCATACACTATTCTCAGAATGACTTGGTTG
AGTACTCACCAGTCACAGAAAAGCATCTTACGGATGGCATGACAGTAAGAGAATTATGCAGTGCTGCCAT
AACCATGAGTGATAACACTGCGGCCAACTTACTTCTGACAACGATCGGAGGACCGAAGGAGCTAACCGCT
TTTTTGCACAACATGGGGGATCATGTAACTCGCCTTGATCGTTGGGAACCGGAGCTGAATGAAGCCATAC
CAAACGACGAGCGTGACACCACGATGCCTGTAGCAATGGCAACAACGTTGCGCAAACTATTAACTGGCGA
ACTACTTACTCTAGCTTCCCGGCAACAATTAATAGACTGGATGGAGGCGGATAAAGTTGCAGGACCACTT
CTGCGCTCGGCCCTTCCGGCTGGCTGGTTTATTGCTGATAAATCTGGAGCCGGTGAGCGTGGGTCTCGCG
GTATCATTGCAGCACTGGGGCCAGATGGTAAGCCCTCCCGTATCGTAGTTATCTACACGACGGGGAGTCA
GGCAACTATGGATGAACGAAATAGACAGATCGCTGAGATAGGTGCCTCACTGATTAAGCATTGGTAACTG
TCAGACCAAGTTTACTCATATATACTTTAGATTGATTTAAAACTTCATTTTTAATTTAAAAGGATCTAGG
TGAAGATCCTTTTTGATAATCTCATGACCAAAATCCCTTAACGTGAGTTTTCGTTCCACTGAGCGTCAGA
CCCCGTAGAAAAGATCAAAGGATCTTCTTGAGATCCTTTTTTTCTGCGCGTAATCTGCTGCTTGCAAACA
AAAAAACCACCGCTACCAGCGGTGGTTTGTTTGCCGGATCAAGAGCTACCAACTCTTTTTCCGAAGGTAA
CTGGCTTCAGCAGAGCGCAGATACCAAATACTGTTCTTCTAGTGTAGCCGTAGTTAGGCCACCACTTCAA
GAACTCTGTAGCACCGCCTACATACCTCGCTCTGCTAATCCTGTTACCAGTGGCTGCTGCCAGTGGCGAT
AAGTCGTGTCTTACCGGGTTGGACTCAAGACGATAGTTACCGGATAAGGCGCAGCGGTCGGGCTGAACGG
GGGGTTCGTGCACACAGCCCAGCTTGGAGCGAACGACCTACACCGAACTGAGATACCTACAGCGTGAGCT
ATGAGAAAGCGCCACGCTTCCCGAAGGGAGAAAGGCGGACAGGTATCCGGTAAGCGGCAGGGTCGGAACA
GGAGAGCGCACGAGGGAGCTTCCAGGGGGAAACGCCTGGTATCTTTATAGTCCTGTCGGGTTTCGCCACC
TCTGACTTGAGCGTCGATTTTTGTGATGCTCGTCAGGGGGGCGGAGCCTATGGAAAAACGCCAGCAACGC
GGCCTTTTTACGGTTCCTGGCCTTTTGCTGGCCTTTTGCTCACATGTTCTTTCCTGCGTTATCCCCTGAT
TCTGTGGATAACCGTATTACCGCCTTTGAGTGAGCTGATACCGCTCGCCGCAGCCGAACGACCGAGCGCA
GCGAGTCAGTGAGCGAGGAAGCGGAAGAGCGCCCAATACGCAAACCGCCTCTCCCCGCGCGTTGGCCGAT
TCATTAATGCAGCTGGCACGACAGGTTTCCCGACTGGAAAGCGGGCAGTGAGCGCAACGCAATTAATGTG
AGTTAGCTCACTCATTAGGCACCCCAGGCTTTACACTTTATGCTTCCGGCTCGTATGTTGTGTGGAATTG
TGAGCGGATAACAATTTCACACAGGAAACAGCTATGACCATGATTACGCCAAGCGCGCAATTAACCCTCA
CTAAAGGGAACAAAAGCTGGAGCTGCAAGC
Features (pLannotate 1.2.2; 31 found; start..end, strand, type, name):
      5..231     +  promoter       RSV promoter: Rous sarcoma virus enhancer/promoter
    232..412     +  LTR            5' LTR (truncated): truncated 5' long terminal repeat (LTR) from HIV-1
    459..584     +  misc_feature   HIV-1 Ψ: packaging signal of human immunodeficiency virus type 1
    568..931     +  CDS            HIV-1 gag (fragment): gag protein from human immunodeficiency virus 1; gag
   1077..1310    +  misc_feature   RRE: The Rev response element (RRE) of HIV-1 allows for Rev-dependent mRNA export from the nucleus to the cytoplasm.
   1687..1713    +  CDS            Rev (fragment): human immunodeficiency virus 1 (HIV-1) Rev protein; rev; enhances nuclear export of unspliced and incompletely spliced viral mRNAs
   1720..1743    +  promoter       SV40 promoter (fragment): SV40 early promoter
   1744..1815    +  promoter       SV40 promoter (fragment): SV40 enhancer and early promoter
   1839..1974    +  rep_origin     SV40 ori: SV40 origin of replication
   2020..2616    +  CDS            PuroR (fragment): puromycin N-acetyltransferase; pac from Streptomyces; confers resistance to puromycin
   2665..2782    +  misc_feature   cPPT/CTS: central polypurine tract and central termination sequence of HIV-1
   2847..2913    +  CDS            small t antigen (fragment): SV40 (simian virus 40) small t antigen
   2920..4098    +  promoter       EF-1α promoter: strong constitutive promoter for human elongation factor EF-1α
   4106..4861    +  CDS            TCF7 (fragment): TCF7_HUMAN - Also known as TCF1. Experimental evidence at protein level: Swiss-Prot protein existence level 1. Transcriptional activator involved in T-cell lymphocyte differentiation. Necessary for the survival of CD4(+) CD8(+) immature thymocytes. Isoforms lacking the N-terminal CTNNB1 binding domain cannot fulfill this role. Binds to the T-lymphocyte-specific enhancer element (5'-WWCAAAG-3') found in the promoter of the CD3E gene. Represses expression of the T-cell receptor gamma gene in alpha-beta T- cell lineages (By similarity). Required for the development of natural killer receptor-posi
   4934..4987    +  promoter       U6 promoter (fragment): RNA polymerase III promoter for human U6 snRNA
   5029..5617    +  misc_feature   WPRE: woodchuck hepatitis virus posttranscriptional regulatory element
   5668..5687    +  misc_feature   cPPT/CTS (fragment): central polypurine tract and central termination sequence of HIV-1
   5689..5922    +  LTR            3' LTR (ΔU3): self-inactivating 3' long terminal repeat (LTR) from HIV-1
   6000..6121    +  polyA_signal   SV40 poly(A) signal: SV40 polyadenylation signal
   6161..6296    +  rep_origin     SV40 ori: SV40 origin of replication
   6317..6335    -  promoter       T7 promoter: promoter for bacteriophage T7 RNA polymerase
   6343..6498    +  CDS            lacZα (fragment): LacZα fragment of β-galactosidase; lacZ fragment
   6503..6931    +  rep_origin     f1 ori (sequence partly withheld): f1 bacteriophage origin of replication; arrow indicates direction of (+) strand synthesis
   6984..7088    +  promoter       AmpR promoter: bla
   7089..7949    +  CDS            AmpR: β-lactamase; bla; confers resistance to ampicillin, carbenicillin, and related antibiotics
   8120..8708    +  rep_origin     ori: high-copy-number ColE1/pMB1/pBR322/pUC origin of replication
   8891..8983    +  CDS            lacI (fragment): lac repressor; lacI; The lac repressor binds to the lac operator to inhibit transcription in E. coli. This inhibition can be relieved by adding lactose or isopropyl-β-D-thiogalactopyranoside (IPTG).
   8996..9017    +  protein_bind   CAP binding site: CAP binding activates transcription in the presence of cAMP. E. coli catabolite activator protein
   9032..9062    +  promoter       lac promoter: promoter for the E. coli lac operon
   9070..9086    +  protein_bind   lac operator: The lac repressor binds to the lac operator to inhibit transcription in E. coli. This inhibition can be relieved by adding lactose or isopropyl-β-D-thiogalactopyranoside (IPTG). lac repressor encoded by lacI
   9131..9149    +  promoter       T3 promoter: promoter for bacteriophage T3 RNA polymerase
