[The description below was written by a language model from this plasmid's Addgene catalogue record and pLannotate feature annotations shown in this document.]
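Description:
TFORF0272 is a lentiviral mammalian expression plasmid built on the pLX_TRC317 backbone. It belongs to a barcoded collection of transcription factor open reading frames designed for overexpression and pooled screening. It is propagated in E. coli through a high-copy ColE1/pUC-type origin with ampicillin selection (AmpR), and the backbone also carries an f1 origin and remnants of lac and T7/T3 cloning elements. The depositor notes that the plasmid can recombine, a known tendency of LTR-containing vectors, and that not every member of the collection was fully sequenced. The annotated record for this plasmid is a full-length sequencing result of about 9.2 kb, which agrees with the stated backbone and insert sizes.

The transfer cassette has a third-generation layout. An RSV promoter drives a truncated HIV-1 5' LTR, followed by the Ψ packaging signal, a gag fragment, the RRE for Rev-dependent export, a cPPT/CTS, and a self-inactivating ΔU3 3' LTR with a downstream SV40 poly(A) signal. Inside the provirus, an SV40 early promoter/origin region lies upstream of a puromycin N-acetyltransferase gene, which allows selection of transduced cells. A separate EF-1α promoter drives the human TCF7 (TCF-1) ORF, a synthesized insert corresponding to a specific annotated transcript isoform. TCF7 is a transcription factor involved in T-lymphocyte differentiation. A WPRE downstream of the ORF enhances transcript expression.

According to the record, each construct carries a unique 24-bp barcode that identifies the transcription factor in pooled screens. The barcode is not annotated as a feature, so its exact position cannot be stated. A short U6 promoter fragment lies between the ORF and the WPRE, and its role is not described.
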