Addgene plasmid #142506: TFORF0272
Purpose: Lentiviral vector for overexpressing transcription factor ORFs with unique 24-bp barcodes. Barcodes facilitate identification of transcription factors in pooled screens.
Depositing lab: Feng Zhang. Depositing organization: Broad Institute. Publication: A transcription factor atlas of directed differentiation. Joung J, Ma S, Tay T, Geiger-Schuller KR, Kirchgatterer PC, Verdine VK, Guo B, Arias-Garcia MA, Allen WE, Singh A, Kuksenko O, Abudayyeh OO, Gootenberg JS, Fu Z, Macrae RK, Buenrostro JD, Regev A, Zhang F. Cell. 2023 Jan 5;186(1):209-229.e26. doi: 10.1016/j.cell.2022.11.026. PubMed 36608654.
Backbone
  Vector backbone: pLX_TRC317
  Backbone manufacturer: Broad Institute Genetic Perturbation Platform
  Backbone size w/o insert (bp): 8264
  Vector type: Mammalian Expression, Lentiviral
  Selectable markers: Puromycin
Growth in bacteria
  Bacterial resistance: Ampicillin, 100 μg/mL
  Growth temperature: 37°C
  Growth strain: NEB Stable
  Copy number: High Copy
Gene/Insert
  Gene/Insert name: TCF7
  Species: H. sapiens (human)
  Insert size (bp): 908
  Entrez Gene: TCF7 (a.k.a. TCF-1)
  Promoter: EF1a
  Cloning method: Unknown
  Sequencing primers: 5′ GGGTGGAGACTGAAGTTAGGCCAG; 3′ CACATAGCGTAAAAGGAGCAACATAG
Terms and licenses: Academic/Nonprofit Terms; Industry Terms: Not Available to Industry
Depositor comments: NM_201634,ENST00000378560 . The transcription factor ORF portion of this plasmid was synthesized by Genewiz. Please test multiple small colonies in case of plasmid recombination. To make this collection available in a timely manner, a portion of this collection was not fully sequenced by Addgene. If an Addgene verified full plasmid sequence is not available, please contact us prior to placing an order to request the full sequence.
How to cite: TFORF0272 was a gift from Feng Zhang (Addgene plasmid # 142506 ; http://n2t.net/addgene:142506 ; RRID:Addgene_142506)
