>Addgene plasmid #142506 | TFORF0272 | depositor partial sequence | sequence record 279656 | Insert
ACCGCCACCATGTACAAAGAGACCGTCTACTCCGCCTTCAATCTGCTCATGCATTACCCACCCCCCTCGG
GAGCAGGGCAGCACCCCCAGCCGCAGCCCCCGCTGCACAAGGCCAATCAGCCCCCCCACGGTGTCCCCCA
ACTCTCTCTCTACGAACATTTCAACAGCCCACATCCCACCCCTGCACCTGCGGACATCAGCCAGAAGCAA
GTTCACAGGCCTCTGCAGACCCCTGACCTCTCTGGCTTCTACTCCCTGACCTCAGGCAGCATGGGGCAGC
TCCCCCACACTGTGAGCTGGTTCACCCACCCATCCTTGATGCTAGGTTCTGGTGTACCTGGTCACCCAGC
AGCCATCCCCCACCCGGCCATTGTGCCCCCCTCAGGGAAGCAGGAGCTGCAGCCCTTCGACCGCAACCTG
AAGACACAAGCAGAGTCCAAGGCAGAGAAGGAGGCCAAGAAGCCAACCATCAAGAAGCCCCTCAATGCCT
TCATGCTGTACATGAAGGAGATGAGAGCCAAGGTCATTGCAGAGTGCACACTTAAGGAGAGCGCTGCCAT
CAACCAGATCCTGGGCCGCAGGTGGCACGCGCTGTCGCGAGAAGAGCAGGCCAAGTACTATGAGCTGGCC
CGCAAGGAGAGGCAGCTGCACATGCAGCTATACCCAGGCTGGTCAGCGCGGGACAACTACGGGAAGAAGA
AGAGGCGGTCGAGGGAAAAGCACCAAGAATCCACCACAGACCCTGGCTCGCCTAAGAAATGCCGTGCTCG
CTTTGGCCTCAACCAGCAGACGGATTGGTGTGGTCCGTGCAGATAGTAATGAACTAGTCCGTAACTTGAA
AGTATTTCGATTTCTTGGCTTTATATATCTTGTGGAAAGGACGAACGCATACACGTTTAGGCCGCTAC
