>Addgene plasmid #142506 | TFORF0272 | depositor partial sequence | sequence record 279657 | Barcode
ACGCATACACGTTTAGGCCGCTAC
